>Addgene plasmid #138918 | pPD924 ZF158x5-Compact_EYFP | addgene full sequence | sequence record 324324 | Addgene NGS Result
GTGCCACCTGACGTCGACGGATCGGGAGATCTGCGAGTCAGTGCAGACGGCAAGTGGTCGAGTGCCACGC
TGTAGATGGAGGATCTGTAGATGGAGGCTTTGTAGATGGAGAGCCTGTAGATGGAGGCCGTGTAGATGGA
GACGCTCTCTAGAGGGTATATAATGGGGGCCACTAGTCTACTACCAGAGCTCATCGCTAGCGCCACCATG
GTGAGCAAGGGCGAGGAGCTGTTCACCGGGGTGGTGCCCATCCTGGTCGAGCTGGACGGCGACGTAAACG
GCCACAAGTTCAGCGTGTCCGGCGAGGGCGAGGGCGATGCCACCTACGGCAAGCTGACCCTGAAGTTCAT
CTGCACCACCGGCAAGCTGCCCGTGCCCTGGCCCACCCTCGTGACCACCTTCGGCTACGGCCTGCAGTGC
TTCGCCCGCTACCCCGACCACATGAAGCAGCACGACTTCTTCAAGTCCGCCATGCCCGAAGGCTACGTCC
AGGAGCGCACCATCTTCTTCAAGGACGACGGCAACTACAAGACCCGCGCCGAGGTGAAGTTCGAGGGCGA
CACCCTGGTGAACCGCATCGAGCTGAAGGGCATCGACTTCAAGGAGGACGGCAACATCCTGGGGCACAAG
CTGGAGTACAACTACAACAGCCACAACGTCTATATCATGGCCGACAAGCAGAAGAACGGCATCAAGGTGA
ACTTCAAGATCCGCCACAACATCGAGGACGGCAGCGTGCAGCTCGCCGACCACTACCAGCAGAACACCCC
CATCGGCGACGGCCCCGTGCTGCTGCCCGACAACCACTACCTGAGCTACCAGTCCGCCCTGAGCAAAGAC
CCCAACGAGAAGCGCGATCACATGGTCCTGCTGGAGTTCGTGACCGCCGCCGGGATCACTCTCGGCATGG
ACGAGCTGTACAAGTAGGCGGCCGCTCGAGTCTAGAGGGCCCGTTTAAACCCGCTGATCAGCCTCGACTG
TGCCTTCTAGTTGCCAGCCATCTGTTGTTTGCCCCTCCCCCGTGCCTTCCTTGACCCTGGAAGGTGCCAC
TCCCACTGTCCTTTCCTAATAAAATGAGGAAATTGCATCGCATTGTCTGAGTAGGTGTCATTCTATTCTG
GGGGGTGGGGTGGGGCAGGACAGCAAGGGGGAGGATTGGGAAGTCAATAGCAGGCATGCTGGGGATGCGG
TGGGCTCTATGGCTTCTGAGGCGGAAAGAACCAGCTGGGGCTCTAGGGGGTATCCCC
[124 nt withheld, positions 1248-1371]
C
[91 nt withheld, positions 1373-1463]
A
[49 nt withheld, positions 1465-1513]
CCTTTGACGTTGGAGTCCACGTTCTTT
[37 nt withheld, positions 1541-1577]
ACCCTATCTCGGTCTATTCTTTTGATTTATAAGGGATTTTGCCGATTTCGGCCTATTGGTTAAAAAATGA
GCTGATTTAACAAAAATTTAACGCGAATTAATTCTGTGGAATGTGTGTCAGTTAGGCTCAATTAGTCAGC
AACCATAGTCCCGCCCCTAACTCCGCCCATCCCGCCCCTAACTCCGCCCAGTTCCGCCCATTCTCCGCCC
CATGGCTGACTAATTTTTTTTATTTATGCAGAGGCCGAGGCCGCCTCTGCCTCTGAGCTATTCCAGAAGT
AGTGAGGAGGCTTTTTTGGAGGCCTAGGCTTTTGCAAAAAGCTCCCGGGAGCTTGTATATCCATTTTCGG
AGGTTGGGCTTCGGAATCGTTTTCCGGGACGCCGGCTGGATGATCCTCCAGCGCGGGGATCTCATGCTGG
AGTTCTTCGCCCACCCCAACTTGTTTATTGCAGCTTATAATGGTTACAAATAAAGCAATAGCATCACAAA
TTTCACAAATAAAGCATTTTTTTCACTGCATTCTAGTTGTGGTTTGTCCAAACTCATCAATGTATCTTAT
CATGTCTGTATACCGTCGACCTCTAGCTAGAGCTTGGCGTAATCATGGTCATAGCTGTTTCCTGTGTGAA
ATTGTTATCCGCTCACAATTCCACACAACATACGAGCCGGAAGCATAAAGTGTAAAGCCTGGGGTGCCTA
ATGAGTGAGCTAACTCACATTAATTGCGTTGCGCTCACTGCCCGCTTTCCAGTCGGGAAACCTGTCGTGC
CAGCTGCATTAATGAATCGGCCAACGCGCGGGGAGAGGCGGTTTGCGTATTGGGCGCTCTTCCGCTTCCT
CGCTCACTGACTCGCTGCGCTCGGTCGTTCGGCTGCGGCGAGCGGTATCAGCTCACTCAAAGGCGGTAAT
ACGGTTATCCACAGAATCAGGGGATAACGCAGGAAAGAACATGTGAGCAAAAGGCCAGCAAAAGGCCAGG
AACCGTAAAAAGGCCGCGTTGCTGGCGTTTTTCCATAGGCTCCGCCCCCCTGACGAGCATCACAAAAATC
GACGCTCAAGTCAGAGGTGGCGAAACCCGACAGGACTATAAAGATACCAGGCGTTTCCCCCTGGAAGCTC
CCTCGTGCGCTCTCCTGTTCCGACCCTGCCGCTTACCGGATACCTGTCCGCCTTTCTCCCTTCGGGAAGC
GTGGCGCTTTCTCATAGCTCACGCTGTAGGTATCTCAGTTCGGTGTAGGTCGTTCGCTCCAAGCTGGGCT
GTGTGCACGAACCCCCCGTTCAGCCCGACCGCTGCGCCTTATCCGGTAACTATCGTCTTGAGTCCAACCC
GGTAAGACACGACTTATCGCCACTGGCAGCAGCCACTGGTAACAGGATTAGCAGAGCGAGGTATGTAGGC
GGTGCTACAGAGTTCTTGAAGTGGTGGCCTAACTACGGCTACACTAGAAGAACAGTATTTGGTATCTGCG
CTCTGCTGAAGCCAGTTACCTTCGGAAAAAGAGTTGGTAGCTCTTGATCCGGCAAACAAACCACCGCTGG
TAGCGGTGGTTTTTTTGTTTGCAAGCAGCAGATTACGCGCAGAAAAAAAGGATCTCAAGAAGATCCTTTG
ATCTTTTCTACGGGGTCTGACGCTCAGTGGAACGAAAACTCACGTTAAGGGATTTTGGTCATGAGATTAT
CAAAAAGGATCTTCACCTAGATCCTTTTAAATTAAAAATGAAGTTTTAAATCAATCTAAAGTATATATGA
GTAAACTTGGTCTGACAGTTACCAATGCTTAATCAGTGAGGCACCTATCTCAGCGATCTGTCTATTTCGT
TCATCCATAGTTGCCTGACTCCCCGTCGTGTAGATAACTACGATACGGGAGGGCTTACCATCTGGCCCCA
GTGCTGCAATGATACCGCGAGATCCACGCTCACCGGCTCCAGATTTATCAGCAATAAACCAGCCAGCCGG
AAGGGCCGAGCGCAGAAGTGGTCCTGCAACTTTATCCGCCTCCATCCAGTCTATTAATTGTTGCCGGGAA
GCTAGAGTAAGTAGTTCGCCAGTTAATAGTTTGCGCAACGTTGTTGCCATTGCTACAGGCATCGTGGTGT
CACGCTCGTCGTTTGGTATGGCTTCATTCAGCTCCGGTTCCCAACGATCAAGGCGAGTTACATGATCCCC
CATGTTGTGCAAAAAAGCGGTTAGCTCCTTCGGTCCTCCGATCGTTGTCAGAAGTAAGTTGGCCGCAGTG
TTATCACTCATGGTTATGGCAGCACTGCATAATTCTCTTACTGTCATGCCATCCGTAAGATGCTTTTCTG
TGACTGGTGAGTACTCAACCAAGTCATTCTGAGAATAGTGTATGCGGCGACCGAGTTGCTCTTGCCCGGC
GTCAATACGGGATAATACCGCGCCACATAGCAGAACTTTAAAAGTGCTCATCATTGGAAAACGTTCTTCG
GGGCGAAAACTCTCAAGGATCTTACCGCTGTTGAGATCCAGTTCGATGTAACCCACTCGTGCACCCAACT
GATCTTCAGCATCTTTTACTTTCACCAGCGTTTCTGGGTGAGCAAAAACAGGAAGGCAAAATGCCGCAAA
AAAGGGAATAAGGGCGACACGGAAATGTTGAATACTCATACTCTTCCTTTTTCAATATTATTGAAGCATT
TATCAGGGTTATTGTCTCATGAGCGGATACATATTTGAATGTATTTAGAAAAATAAACAAATAGGGGTTC
CGCGCACATTTCCCCGAAAA
Features (pLannotate 1.2.2; 16 found; start..end, strand, type, name):
    150..166     +  promoter       minP (fragment): minimal TATA-box promoter with low basal activity
    208..924     +  CDS            EYFP: EYFP is a basic (constitutively fluorescent) green/yellow fluorescent protein published in 1996, derived from Aequorea victoria. It is reported to be a very rapidly-maturing weak dimer with high acid sensitivity.
    978..1089    +  polyA_signal   bGH poly(A) signal: bovine growth hormone polyadenylation signal
   1206..1227    +  promoter       SV40 promoter (fragment): SV40 enhancer and early promoter
   1248..1676    +  rep_origin     f1 ori (sequence partly withheld): f1 bacteriophage origin of replication; arrow indicates direction of (+) strand synthesis
   1681..1703    +  promoter       SV40 promoter (fragment): SV40 enhancer and early promoter
   1704..1895    +  promoter       SV40 promoter: SV40 early promoter
   1922..2020    +  CDS            ble (fragment): BLE_KLEPN - Experimental evidence at protein level: Swiss-Prot protein existence level 1. Binding protein with a strong affinity to the bleomycin family of antibiotics. Binds to CL990; an antimitotic-antibiotic compound. From Klebsiella pneumoniae.
   2015..2136    +  polyA_signal   SV40 poly(A) signal: SV40 polyadenylation signal
   2209..2225    -  protein_bind   lac operator: The lac repressor binds to the lac operator to inhibit transcription in E. coli. This inhibition can be relieved by adding lactose or isopropyl-β-D-thiogalactopyranoside (IPTG). lac repressor encoded by lacI
   2233..2263    -  promoter       lac promoter: promoter for the E. coli lac operon
   2278..2299    -  protein_bind   CAP binding site: CAP binding activates transcription in the presence of cAMP. E. coli catabolite activator protein
   2312..2404    -  CDS            lacI (fragment): lac repressor; lacI; The lac repressor binds to the lac operator to inhibit transcription in E. coli. This inhibition can be relieved by adding lactose or isopropyl-β-D-thiogalactopyranoside (IPTG).
   2587..3175    -  rep_origin     ori: high-copy-number ColE1/pMB1/pBR322/pUC origin of replication
   3346..4206    -  CDS            AmpR: β-lactamase; bla; confers resistance to ampicillin, carbenicillin, and related antibiotics
   4207..4311    -  promoter       AmpR promoter: bla
