[The description below was written by a language model from this plasmid's Addgene catalogue record and pLannotate feature annotations shown in this document.]
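Description:
pPD924 ZF158x5-Compact_EYFP is a mammalian expression reporter plasmid from the COMET synthetic biology toolkit, built on the pPD540 Reporter Template v3 backbone. It is a small (about 4.3 kb) high-copy plasmid that replicates in E. coli from a ColE1/pUC-type origin and is selected with ampicillin through the β-lactamase gene and its native promoter. An f1 phage origin is also present. Short lac promoter, lac operator, CAP-site and lacI fragments appear to be cloning-vector remnants rather than functional parts of the design.

The payload is a synthetic inducible promoter named ZF158x5-Compact, cloned between BglII and NheI sites upstream of an EYFP coding sequence that ends in a bovine growth hormone polyadenylation signal. The name suggests five binding sites for a zinc-finger domain designated ZF158 in a closely spaced ("compact") arrangement. These sites are not annotated in the feature table, which detects only a fragment of a minimal TATA-box promoter just before EYFP. In such a design the minimal promoter gives low basal transcription, so yellow fluorescence should rise mainly when a matching zinc-finger transcription factor is supplied and binds the upstream sites.

Downstream of the reporter there is an SV40 early promoter followed by only a short fragment of the ble (bleomycin-family resistance) gene and an SV40 polyadenylation signal. The mammalian selection cassette therefore appears truncated, and the record lists no mammalian selectable marker. The plasmid serves as a fluorescent readout of ZF158x5-Compact promoter activity in mammalian cells, presumably when characterising cognate transcription factors or composing genetic programs.
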