Addgene plasmid #138918: pPD924 ZF158x5-Compact_EYFP
Purpose: EYFP reporter vector for the ZF158x5-Compact promoter
Depositing lab: Joshua Leonard. Depositing organization: Northwestern University. Publication: The COMET toolkit for composing customizable genetic programs in mammalian cells. Donahue PS, Draut JW, Muldoon JJ, Edelstein HI, Bagheri N, Leonard JN. Nat Commun. 2020 Feb 7;11(1):779. doi: 10.1038/s41467-019-14147-5. PubMed 32034124.
Backbone
  Vector backbone: pPD540 Reporter Template v3
  Vector type: Mammalian Expression, Synthetic Biology
Growth in bacteria
  Bacterial resistance: Ampicillin, 100 μg/mL
  Growth temperature: 37°C
  Growth strain: DH5alpha
  Copy number: High Copy
Gene/Insert
  Gene/Insert name: ZF158x5-Compact
  Species: Synthetic
  Promoter: ZF158x5-Compact
  Cloning method: Restriction Enzyme; 5′ cloning site BglII (not destroyed); 3′ cloning site NheI (not destroyed)
  Sequencing primers: 5′ CGACACGGAAATGTTGAATAC; 3′ TAGAAGGCACAGTCGAGG
Terms and licenses: Academic/Nonprofit Terms; Industry Terms: Not Available to Industry
Depositor comments: Leonard Lab plasmid reference number: L1469
How to cite: pPD924 ZF158x5-Compact_EYFP was a gift from Joshua Leonard (Addgene plasmid # 138918 ; http://n2t.net/addgene:138918 ; RRID:Addgene_138918)
