>Addgene plasmid #138918 | pPD924 ZF158x5-Compact_EYFP | depositor partial sequence | sequence record 268503 | ZF158x5-Compact promoter
AGATCTGCGAGTCAGTGCAGACGGCAAGTGGTCGAGTGCCACGCTGTAGATGGAGGATCTGTAGATGGAG
GCTTTGTAGATGGAGAGCCTGTAGATGGAGGCCGTGTAGATGGAGACGCTCTCTAGAGGGTATATAATGG
GGGCCACTAGTCTACTACCAGAGCTCATCGCTAGC
